>Addgene plasmid #97371 | UKNP1.7.1 | depositor full sequence | sequence record 179059 | UKNP1.7.1 sequence 7248 bps
GACGGATCGGGAGATCTCCCGATCCCCTATGGTCGACTCTCAGTACAATCTGCTCTGATGCCGCATAGTT
AAGCCAGTATCTGCTCCCTGCTTGTGTGTTGGAGGTCGCTGAGTAGTGCGCGAGCAAAATTTAAGCTACA
ACAAGGCAAGGCTTGACCGACAATTGCATGAAGAATCTGCTTAGGGTTAGGCGTTTTGCGCTGCTTCGCG
ATGTACGGGCCAGATATACGCGTTGACATTGATTATTGACTAGTTATTAATAGTAATCAATTACGGGGTC
ATTAGTTCATAGCCCATATATGGAGTTCCGCGTTACATAACTTACGGTAAATGGCCCGCCTGGCTGACCG
CCCAACGACCCCCGCCCATTGACGTCAATAATGACGTATGTTCCCATAGTAACGCCAATAGGGACTTTCC
ATTGACGTCAATGGGTGGACTATTTACGGTAAACTGCCCACTTGGCAGTACATCAAGTGTATCATATGCC
AAGTACGCCCCCTATTGACGTCAATGACGGTAAATGGCCCGCCTGGCATTATGCCCAGTACATGACCTTA
TGGGACTTTCCTACTTGGCAGTACATCTACGTATTAGTCATCGCTATTACCATGGTGATGCGGTTTTGGC
AGTACATCAATGGGCGTGGATAGCGGTTTGACTCACGGGGATTTCCAAGTCTCCACCCCATTGACGTCAA
TGGGAGTTTGTTTTGGCACCAAAATCAACGGGACTTTCCAAAATGTCGTAACAACTCCGCCCCATTGACG
CAAATGGGCGGTAGGCGTGTACGGTGGGAGGTCTATATAAGCAGAGCTCTCTGGCTAACTAGAGAACCCA
CTGCTTACTGGCTTATCGAAATTAATACGACTCACTATAGGGAGACCCAAGCTGGCTAGTTAAGCTTGGT
ACCGAGCTCGGATCCAGTACCCTTCACCATGGGTTGCTCTTTCTCTATCTTCCTCCTAGCCCTGCTTTCT
TGCCTGACTGTGCCCGCTTCAGCCTACCAAGTGCGCAACTCTACGGGGCTCTACCATGTCACCAATGATT
GCCCCAACTCGAGTGTTGTGTACGAGACAGCTGATGCCATCCTACACGCTCCGGGGTGTGTCCCCTGCGT
CCGCGAGGGTAACACCTCGAGGTGTTGGGTGGCGGTGACCCCCACGGTGGCCACCAGGGACGGCAAACTT
CCCGCAACGCAGCTTCGACGCCACATCGATCTGCTTGTCGGAAGCGCCACCCTCTGCTCGGCCCTCTTCG
TGGGGGACTTGTGCGGGTCTGTCTTTCTTGTCGGTCAGTTGTTTACCTTCTCCCCCAGGCGCCACTGGAC
GACGCAAGACTGCAACTGCTCTATCTATCCCGGCCATATAACGGGTCATCGCATGGCATGGGATATGATG
ATGAATTGGTCCCCTACGACGGCACTGGTGGTAGCTCAGCTGCTCCGGATCCCACAAGCCATCTTGGATA
TGATCGCCGGTGCTCACTGGGGAGTCCTAGCGGGCATAGCGTATTTTTCTATGGTGGGAAACTGGGCGAA
GGTCCTGGTAGTGCTACTGCTATTCGCCGGCGTTGACGCGACAACCTACATCACCGGGGGAACCGTCGGT
CACACTACGTCGGTACTCAGCGGCTTGCTCACGCGGGGCGCTAAGCAGAACATCCAGCTGATCAACACTA
ATGGCAGTTGGCACATCAATAGGACGGCCCTAAACTGTAGTGACAGCCTTAACACCGGCTGGGTAGCAGG
GCTTTTCTACTACCATAAATTCAACTCTTCAGGCTGTCCCGAGAGGATGGCCAGCTGTCGACCCCTTGCC
GATTTTGCCCAGGGCTGGGGCCCTATCAGGTACACCAATGGAAGTGGCCCCGACCAGCGCCCCTACTGCT
GGCACTACCCCCCAAAACCTTGTGGTATTGTGCCCGCACAGAGCGTTTGTGGCCCGGTGTACTGCTTCAC
CCCCAGTCCTGTAGTGGTGGGAACGACCGACAAGTCGGGCGTGCCTACCTACAACTGGGGTGCGAATGAA
ACGGACGTCTTCGTCCTTAACAACACCAGGCCACCGCTGGGCAATTGGTTCGGTTGCACCTGGATGAACT
CAACAGGGTATACCAAAGTGTGCGGAGCGCCCCCTTGTGCCATCGGAGAGGCGGGCAACAACACCTTGTA
CTGTCCCACTGATTGTTTCCGCAAGCATCCGGACGCCACATACTCTCGGTGCGGCTCCGGTCCCTGGCTT
ACACCCAGGTGCCTGGTCCACTACCCCTATAGACTTTGGCATTATCCTTGTACCGTCAACTACACAATAT
TCAAGGTCAGGATGTACGTGGGAGGGGTCGAGCACAGGCTGGAAGCCGCCTGCAACTGGACACGGGGCGA
GCGCTGCGACCTGGGAGACAGGGACAGGACCGAGCTCAGCCCGCTGCTGCTGTCCACCACACAGTGGCAG
GTCCTTCCGTGTTCATTCACGACCCTCCCAGCTCTGTCCACCGGCCTCATCCACCTCCACCAAAACATCG
TGGACGTGCAGTACCTGTACGGGGTGGGGTCAAGCATTGCATCCTGGGCCATCAAATGGGAATACGTCGT
TCTCCTGTTCCTTCTGCTTGCGGACGCGCGCGTCTGCTCCTGCTTGTGGATGATGTTACTCATATCCCAA
GCGGAGGCGTAAAAGGGTCAAGACAATTCTGCAGATATCCAGCACAGTGGCGGCCGCTCGAGTCTAGAGG
GCCCGCGGTTCGAAGGTAAGCCTATCCCTAACCCTCTCCTCGGTCTCGATTCTACGCGTACCGGTCATCA
TCACCATCACCATTGAGTTTAAACCCGCTGATCAGCCTCGACTGTGCCTTCTAGTTGCCAGCCATCTGTT
GTTTGCCCCTCCCCCGTGCCTTCCTTGACCCTGGAAGGTGCCACTCCCACTGTCCTTTCCTAATAAAATG
AGGAAATTGCATCGCATTGTCTGAGTAGGTGTCATTCTATTCTGGGGGGTGGGGTGGGGCAGGACAGCAA
GGGGGAGGATTGGGAAGACAATAGCAGGCATGCTGGGGATGCGGTGGGCTCTATGGCTTCTGAGGCGGAA
AGAACCAGCTGGGGCTCTAGGGGGTATCCCC
[124 nt withheld, positions 3112-3235]
C
[32 nt withheld, positions 3237-3268]
CA
[57 nt withheld, positions 3271-3327]
A
[49 nt withheld, positions 3329-3377]
CCTTTGACGTTGGAGTCCACGTTCTTT
[37 nt withheld, positions 3405-3441]
ACCCTATCTCGGTCTATTCTTTTGATTTATAAGGGATTTTGGGGATTTCGGCCTATTGGTTAAAAAATGA
GCTGATTTAACAAAAATTTAACGCGAATTAATTCTGTGGAATGTGTGTCAGTTAGGGTGTGGAAAGTCCC
CAGGCTCCCCAGGCAGGCAGAAGTATGCAAAGCATGCATCTCAATTAGTCAGCAACCAGGTGTGGAAAGT
CCCCAGGCTCCCCAGCAGGCAGAAGTATGCAAAGCATGCATCTCAATTAGTCAGCAACCATAGTCCCGCC
CCTAACTCCGCCCATCCCGCCCCTAACTCCGCCCAGTTCCGCCCATTCTCCGCCCCATGGCTGACTAATT
TTTTTTATTTATGCAGAGGCCGAGGCCGCCTCTGCCTCTGAGCTATTCCAGAAGTAGTGAGGAGGCTTTT
TTGGAGGCCTAGGCTTTTGCAAAAAGCTCCCGGGAGCTTGTATATCCATTTTCGGATCTGATCAAGAGAC
AGGATGAGGATCGTTTCGCATGATTGAACAAGATGGATTGCACGCAGGTTCTCCGGCCGCTTGGGTGGAG
AGGCTATTCGGCTATGACTGGGCACAACAGACAATCGGCTGCTCTGATGCCGCCGTGTTCCGGCTGTCAG
CGCAGGGGCGCCCGGTTCTTTTTGTCAAGACCGACCTGTCCGGTGCCCTGAATGAACTGCAGGACGAGGC
AGCGCGGCTATCGTGGCTGGCCACGACGGGCGTTCCTTGCGCAGCTGTGCTCGACGTTGTCACTGAAGCG
GGAAGGGACTGGCTGCTATTGGGCGAAGTGCCGGGGCAGGATCTCCTGTCATCTCACCTTGCTCCTGCCG
AGAAAGTATCCATCATGGCTGATGCAATGCGGCGGCTGCATACGCTTGATCCGGCTACCTGCCCATTCGA
CCACCAAGCGAAACATCGCATCGAGCGAGCACGTACTCGGATGGAAGCCGGTCTTGTCGATCAGGATGAT
CTGGACGAAGAGCATCAGGGGCTCGCGCCAGCCGAACTGTTCGCCAGGCTCAAGGCGCGCATGCCCGACG
GCGAGGATCTCGTCGTGACCCATGGCGATGCCTGCTTGCCGAATATCATGGTGGAAAATGGCCGCTTTTC
TGGATTCATCGACTGTGGCCGGCTGGGTGTGGCGGACCGCTATCAGGACATAGCGTTGGCTACCCGTGAT
ATTGCTGAAGAGCTTGGCGGCGAATGGGCTGACCGCTTCCTCGTGCTTTACGGTATCGCCGCTCCCGATT
CGCAGCGCATCGCCTTCTATCGCCTTCTTGACGAGTTCTTCTGAGCGGGACTCTGGGGTTCGCGAAATGA
CCGACCAAGCGACGCCCAACCTGCCATCACGAGATTTCGATTCCACCGCCGCCTTCTATGAAAGGTTGGG
CTTCGGAATCGTTTTCCGGGACGCCGGCTGGATGATCCTCCAGCGCGGGGATCTCATGCTGGAGTTCTTC
GCCCACCCCAACTTGTTTATTGCAGCTTATAATGGTTACAAATAAAGCAATAGCATCACAAATTTCACAA
ATAAAGCATTTTTTTCACTGCATTCTAGTTGTGGTTTGTCCAAACTCATCAATGTATCTTATCATGTCTG
TATACCGTCGACCTCTAGCTAGAGCTTGGCGTAATCATGGTCATAGCTGTTTCCTGTGTGAAATTGTTAT
CCGCTCACAATTCCACACAACATACGAGCCGGAAGCATAAAGTGTAAAGCCTGGGGTGCCTAATGAGTGA
GCTAACTCACATTAATTGCGTTGCGCTCACTGCCCGCTTTCCAGTCGGGAAACCTGTCGTGCCAGCTGCA
TTAATGAATCGGCCAACGCGCGGGGAGAGGCGGTTTGCGTATTGGGCGCTCTTCCGCTTCCTCGCTCACT
GACTCGCTGCGCTCGGTCGTTCGGCTGCGGCGAGCGGTATCAGCTCACTCAAAGGCGGTAATACGGTTAT
CCACAGAATCAGGGGATAACGCAGGAAAGAACATGTGAGCAAAAGGCCAGCAAAAGGCCAGGAACCGTAA
AAAGGCCGCGTTGCTGGCGTTTTTCCATAGGCTCCGCCCCCCTGACGAGCATCACAAAAATCGACGCTCA
AGTCAGAGGTGGCGAAACCCGACAGGACTATAAAGATACCAGGCGTTTCCCCCTGGAAGCTCCCTCGTGC
GCTCTCCTGTTCCGACCCTGCCGCTTACCGGATACCTGTCCGCCTTTCTCCCTTCGGGAAGCGTGGCGCT
TTCTCAATGCTCACGCTGTAGGTATCTCAGTTCGGTGTAGGTCGTTCGCTCCAAGCTGGGCTGTGTGCAC
GAACCCCCCGTTCAGCCCGACCGCTGCGCCTTATCCGGTAACTATCGTCTTGAGTCCAACCCGGTAAGAC
ACGACTTATCGCCACTGGCAGCAGCCACTGGTAACAGGATTAGCAGAGCGAGGTATGTAGGCGGTGCTAC
AGAGTTCTTGAAGTGGTGGCCTAACTACGGCTACACTAGAAGGACAGTATTTGGTATCTGCGCTCTGCTG
AAGCCAGTTACCTTCGGAAAAAGAGTTGGTAGCTCTTGATCCGGCAAACAAACCACCGCTGGTAGCGGTG
GTTTTTTTGTTTGCAAGCAGCAGATTACGCGCAGAAAAAAAGGATCTCAAGAAGATCCTTTGATCTTTTC
TACGGGGTCTGACGCTCAGTGGAACGAAAACTCACGTTAAGGGATTTTGGTCATGAGATTATCAAAAAGG
ATCTTCACCTAGATCCTTTTAAATTAAAAATGAAGTTTTAAATCAATCTAAAGTATATATGAGTAAACTT
GGTCTGACAGTTACCAATGCTTAATCAGTGAGGCACCTATCTCAGCGATCTGTCTATTTCGTTCATCCAT
AGTTGCCTGACTCCCCGTCGTGTAGATAACTACGATACGGGAGGGCTTACCATCTGGCCCCAGTGCTGCA
ATGATACCGCGAGACCCACGCTCACCGGCTCCAGATTTATCAGCAATAAACCAGCCAGCCGGAAGGGCCG
AGCGCAGAAGTGGTCCTGCAACTTTATCCGCCTCCATCCAGTCTATTAATTGTTGCCGGGAAGCTAGAGT
AAGTAGTTCGCCAGTTAATAGTTTGCGCAACGTTGTTGCCATTGCTACAGGCATCGTGGTGTCACGCTCG
TCGTTTGGTATGGCTTCATTCAGCTCCGGTTCCCAACGATCAAGGCGAGTTACATGATCCCCCATGTTGT
GCAAAAAAGCGGTTAGCTCCTTCGGTCCTCCGATCGTTGTCAGAAGTAAGTTGGCCGCAGTGTTATCACT
CATGGTTATGGCAGCACTGCATAATTCTCTTACTGTCATGCCATCCGTAAGATGCTTTTCTGTGACTGGT
GAGTACTCAACCAAGTCATTCTGAGAATAGTGTATGCGGCGACCGAGTTGCTCTTGCCCGGCGTCAATAC
GGGATAATACCGCGCCACATAGCAGAACTTTAAAAGTGCTCATCATTGGAAAACGTTCTTCGGGGCGAAA
ACTCTCAAGGATCTTACCGCTGTTGAGATCCAGTTCGATGTAACCCACTCGTGCACCCAACTGATCTTCA
GCATCTTTTACTTTCACCAGCGTTTCTGGGTGAGCAAAAACAGGAAGGCAAAATGCCGCAAAAAAGGGAA
TAAGGGCGACACGGAAATGTTGAATACTCATACTCTTCCTTTTTCAATATTATTGAAGCATTTATCAGGG
TTATTGTCTCATGAGCGGATACATATTTGAATGTATTTAGAAAAATAAACAAATAGGGGTTCCGCGCACA
TTTCCCCGAAAAGTGCCACCTGACGTC
Features (pLannotate 1.2.2; 21 found; start..end, strand, type, name):
     36..80      -  misc_feature   bom (fragment): basis of mobility region from pBR322
    235..614     +  enhancer       CMV enhancer: human cytomegalovirus immediate early enhancer
    615..818     +  promoter       CMV promoter: human cytomegalovirus (CMV) immediate early promoter
    814..847     +  LTR            5' LTR (truncated) (fragment): truncated 5' long terminal repeat (LTR) from HIV-1
    863..881     +  promoter       T7 promoter: promoter for bacteriophage T7 RNA polymerase
    942..2669    +  CDS            POLG_HCVGL (fragment): Experimental evidence at protein level: Swiss-Prot protein existence level 1. [Protease NS2]: Cysteine protease required for the proteolytic auto-cleavage between the non-structural proteins NS2 and NS3 (By similarity). The N-terminus of NS3 is required for the function of NS2 protease (active region NS2-3) (By similarity). Promotes the initiation of viral particle assembly by mediating the interaction between structural and non-structural proteins (By similarity). From Hepatitis C virus (isolate Glasgow) (HCV).
   2745..2786    +  CDS            V5 tag: epitope tag from simian virus 5
   2842..3066    +  polyA_signal   bGH poly(A) signal: bovine growth hormone polyadenylation signal
   3070..3091    +  promoter       SV40 promoter (fragment): SV40 enhancer and early promoter
   3112..3540    +  rep_origin     f1 ori (sequence partly withheld): f1 bacteriophage origin of replication; arrow indicates direction of (+) strand synthesis
   3554..3884    +  promoter       SV40 promoter: SV40 enhancer and early promoter
   3951..4742    +  CDS            neo: KKA2_KLEPN - Also known as kan, nptII. Experimental evidence at protein level: Swiss-Prot protein existence level 1. Resistance to kanamycin, neomycin, paromomycin, ribostamycin, butirosin and gentamicin B. From Klebsiella pneumoniae.
   4768..4926    +  CDS            ble (fragment): BLE_KLEPN - Experimental evidence at protein level: Swiss-Prot protein existence level 1. Binding protein with a strong affinity to the bleomycin family of antibiotics. Binds to CL990; an antimitotic-antibiotic compound. From Klebsiella pneumoniae.
   4921..5042    +  polyA_signal   SV40 poly(A) signal: SV40 polyadenylation signal
   5115..5131    -  protein_bind   lac operator: The lac repressor binds to the lac operator to inhibit transcription in E. coli. This inhibition can be relieved by adding lactose or isopropyl-β-D-thiogalactopyranoside (IPTG). lac repressor encoded by lacI
   5139..5169    -  promoter       lac promoter: promoter for the E. coli lac operon
   5184..5205    -  protein_bind   CAP binding site: CAP binding activates transcription in the presence of cAMP. E. coli catabolite activator protein
   5218..5310    -  CDS            lacI (fragment): lac repressor; lacI; The lac repressor binds to the lac operator to inhibit transcription in E. coli. This inhibition can be relieved by adding lactose or isopropyl-β-D-thiogalactopyranoside (IPTG).
   5493..6081    -  rep_origin     ori: high-copy-number ColE1/pMB1/pBR322/pUC origin of replication
   6252..7112    -  CDS            AmpR: β-lactamase; bla; confers resistance to ampicillin, carbenicillin, and related antibiotics
   7113..7217    -  promoter       AmpR promoter: bla
