>Addgene plasmid #97371 | UKNP1.7.1 | addgene full sequence | sequence record 189774 | Addgene NGS Result
GATATACGCGTTGACATTGATTATTGACTAGTTATTAATAGTAATCAATTACGGGGTCATTAGTTCATAG
CCCATATATGGAGTTCCGCGTTACATAACTTACGGTAAATGGCCCGCCTGGCTGACCGCCCAACGACCCC
CGCCCATTGACGTCAATAATGACGTATGTTCCCATAGTAACGCCAATAGGGACTTTCCATTGACGTCAAT
GGGTGGAGTATTTACGGTAAACTGCCCACTTGGCAGTACATCAAGTGTATCATATGCCAAGTACGCCCCC
TATTGACGTCAATGACGGTAAATGGCCCGCCTGGCATTATGCCCAGTACATGACCTTATGGGACTTTCCT
ACTTGGCAGTACATCTACGTATTAGTCATCGCTATTACCATGGTGATGCGGTTTTGGCAGTACATCAATG
GGCGTGGATAGCGGTTTGACTCACGGGGATTTCCAAGTCTCCACCCCATTGACGTCAATGGGAGTTTGTT
TTGGCACCAAAATCAACGGGACTTTCCAAAATGTCGTAACAACTCCGCCCCATTGACGCAAATGGGCGGT
AGGCGTGTACGGTGGGAGGTCTATATAAGCAGAGCTCTCTGGCTAACTAGAGAACCCACTGCTTACTGGC
TTATCGAAATTAATACGACTCACTATAGGGAGACCCAAGCTGGCTAGTTAAGCTTGGTACCGAGCTCGGA
TCCAGTACCCTTCACCATGGGTTGCTCTTTCTCTATCTTCCTCCTAGCCCTGCTTTCTTGCCTGACTGTG
CCCGCTTCAGCCTACCAAGTGCGCAACTCTACGGGGCTCTACCATGTCACCAATGATTGCCCCAACTCGA
GTGTTGTGTACGAGACAGCTGATGCCATCCTACACGCTCCGGGGTGTGTCCCCTGCGTCCGCGAGGGTAA
CACCTCGAGGTGTTGGGTGGCGGTGACCCCCACGGTGGCCACCAGGGACGGCAAACTTCCCGCAACGCAG
CTTCGACGCCACATCGATCTGCTTGTCGGAAGCGCCACCCTCTGCTCGGCCCTCTTCGTGGGGGACTTGT
GCGGGTCTGTCTTTCTTGTCGGTCAGTTGTTTACCTTCTCCCCCAGGCGCCACTGGACGACGCAAGACTG
CAACTGCTCTATCTATCCCGGCCATATAACGGGTCATCGCATGGCATGGGATATGATGATGAATTGGTCC
CCTACGACGGCACTGGTGGTAGCTCAGCTGCTCCGGATCCCACAAGCCATCTTGGATATGATCGCCGGTG
CTCACTGGGGAGTCCTAGCGGGCATAGCGTATTTTTCTATGGTGGGAAACTGGGCGAAGGTCCTGGTAGT
GCTACTGCTATTCGCCGGCGTTGACGCGACAACCTACATCACCGGGGGAACCGTCGGTCACACTACGTCG
GTACTCAGCGGCTTGCTCACGCGGGGCGCTAAGCAGAACATCCAGCTGATCAACACTAATGGCAGTTGGC
ACATCAATAGGACGGCCCTAAACTGTAGTGACAGCCTTAACACCGGCTGGGTAGCAGGGCTTTTCTACTA
CCATAAATTCAACTCTTCAGGCTGTCCCGAGAGGATGGCCAGCTGTCGACCCCTTGCCGATTTTGCCCAG
GGCTGGGGCCCTATCAGGTACACCAATGGAAGTGGCCCCGACCAGCGCCCCTACTGCTGGCACTACCCCC
CAAAACCTTGTGGTATTGTGCCCGCACAGAGCGTTTGTGGCCCGGTGTACTGCTTCACCCCCAGTCCTGT
AGTGGTGGGAACGACCGACAAGTCGGGCGTGCCTACCTACAACTGGGGTGCGAATGAAACGGACGTCTTC
GTCCTTAACAACACCAGGCCACCGCTGGGCAATTGGTTCGGTTGCACCTGGATGAACTCAACAGGGTATA
CCAAAGTGTGCGGAGCGCCCCCTTGTGCCATCGGAGAGGCGGGCAACAACACCTTGTACTGTCCCACTGA
TTGTTTCCGCAAGCATCCGGACGCCACATACTCTCGGTGCGGCTCCGGTCCCTGGCTTACACCCAGGTGC
CTGGTCCACTACCCCTATAGACTTTGGCATTATCCTTGTACCGTCAACTACACAATATTCAAGGTCAGGA
TGTACGTGGGAGGGGTCGAGCACAGGCTGGAAGCCGCCTGCAACTGGACACGGGGCGAGCGCTGCGACCT
GGGAGACAGGGACAGGACCGAGCTCAGCCCGCTGCTGCTGTCCACCACACAGTGGCAGGTCCTTCCGTGT
TCATTCACGACCCTCCCAGCTCTGTCCACCGGCCTCATCCACCTCCACCAAAACATCGTGGACGTGCAGT
ACCTGTACGGGGTGGGGTCAAGCATTGCATCCTGGGCCATCAAATGGGAATACGTCGTTCTCCTGTTCCT
TCTGCTTGCGGACGCGCGCGTCTGCTCCTGCTTGTGGATGATGTTACTCATATCCCAAGCGGAGGCGTAA
AAGGGTCAAGACAATTCTGCAGATATCCAGCACAGTGGCGGCCGCTCGAGTCTAGAGGGCCCGCGGTTCG
AAGGTAAGCCTATCCCTAACCCTCTCCTCGGTCTCGATTCTACGCGTACCGGTCATCATCACCATCACCA
TTGAGTTTAAACCCGCTGATCAGCCTCGACTGTGCCTTCTAGTTGCCAGCCATCTGTTGTTTGCCCCTCC
CCCGTGCCTTCCTTGACCCTGGAAGGTGCCACTCCCACTGTCCTTTCCTAATAAAATGAGGAAATTGCAT
CGCATTGTCTGAGTAGGTGTCATTCTATTCTGGGGGGTGGGGTGGGGCAGGACAGCAAGGGGGAGGATTG
GGAAGACAATAGCAGGCATGCTGGGGATGCGGTGGGCTCTATGGCTTCTGAGGCGGAAAGAACCAGCTGG
GGCTCTAGGGGGTATCCCC
[124 nt withheld, positions 2890-3013]
C
[91 nt withheld, positions 3015-3105]
A
[49 nt withheld, positions 3107-3155]
CCTTTGACGTTGGAGTCCACGTTCTTT
[37 nt withheld, positions 3183-3219]
ACCCTATCTCGGTCTATTCTTTTGATTTATAAGGGATTTTGCCGATTTCGGCCTATTGGTTAAAAAATGA
GCTGATTTAACAAAAATTTAACGCGAATTAATTCTGTGGAATGTGTGTCAGTTAGGGTGTGGAAAGTCCC
CAGGCTCCCCAGCAGGCAGAAGTATGCAAAGCATGCATCTCAATTAGTCAGCAACCAGGTGTGGAAAGTC
CCCAGGCTCCCCAGCAGGCAGAAGTATGCAAAGCATGCATCTCAATTAGTCAGCAACCATAGTCCCGCCC
CTAACTCCGCCCATCCCGCCCCTAACTCCGCCCAGTTCCGCCCATTCTCCGCCCCATGGCTGACTAATTT
TTTTTATTTATGCAGAGGCCGAGGCCGCCTCTGCCTCTGAGCTATTCCAGAAGTAGTGAGGAGGCTTTTT
TGGAGGCCTAGGCTTTTGCAAAAAGCTCCCGGGAGCTTGTATATCCATTTTCGGATCTGATCAAGAGACA
GGATGAGGATCGTTTCGCATGATTGAACAAGATGGATTGCACGCAGGTTCTCCGGCCGCTTGGGTGGAGA
GGCTATTCGGCTATGACTGGGCACAACAGACAATCGGCTGCTCTGATGCCGCCGTGTTCCGGCTGTCAGC
GCAGGGGCGCCCGGTTCTTTTTGTCAAGACCGACCTGTCCGGTGCCCTGAATGAACTGCAGGACGAGGCA
GCGCGGCTATCGTGGCTGGCCACGACGGGCGTTCCTTGCGCAGCTGTGCTCGACGTTGTCACTGAAGCGG
GAAGGGACTGGCTGCTATTGGGCGAAGTGCCGGGGCAGGATCTCCTGTCATCTCACCTTGCTCCTGCCGA
GAAAGTATCCATCATGGCTGATGCAATGCGGCGGCTGCATACGCTTGATCCGGCTACCTGCCCATTCGAC
CACCAAGCGAAACATCGCATCGAGCGAGCACGTACTCGGATGGAAGCCGGTCTTGTCGATCAGGATGATC
TGGACGAAGAGCATCAGGGGCTCGCGCCAGCCGAACTGTTCGCCAGGCTCAAGGCGCGCATGCCCGACGG
CGAGGATCTCGTCGTGACCCATGGCGATGCCTGCTTGCCGAATATCATGGTGGAAAATGGCCGCTTTTCT
GGATTCATCGACTGTGGCCGGCTGGGTGTGGCGGACCGCTATCAGGACATAGCGTTGGCTACCCGTGATA
TTGCTGAAGAGCTTGGCGGCGAATGGGCTGACCGCTTCCTCGTGCTTTACGGTATCGCCGCTCCCGATTC
GCAGCGCATCGCCTTCTATCGCCTTCTTGACGAGTTCTTCTGAGCGGGACTCTGGGGTTCGCGAAATGAC
CGACCAAGCGACGCCCAACCTGCCATCACGAGATTTCGATTCCACCGCCGCCTTCTATGAAAGGTTGGGC
TTCGGAATCGTTTTCCGGGACGCCGGCTGGATGATCCTCCAGCGCGGGGATCTCATGCTGGAGTTCTTCG
CCCACCCCAACTTGTTTATTGCAGCTTATAATGGTTACAAATAAAGCAATAGCATCACAAATTTCACAAA
TAAAGCATTTTTTTCACTGCATTCTAGTTGTGGTTTGTCCAAACTCATCAATGTATCTTATCATGTCTGT
ATACCGTCGACCTCTAGCTAGAGCTTGGCGTAATCATGGTCATAGCTGTTTCCTGTGTGAAATTGTTATC
CGCTCACAATTCCACACAACATACGAGCCGGAAGCATAAAGTGTAAAGCCTGGGGTGCCTAATGAGTGAG
CTAACTCACATTAATTGCGTTGCGCTCACTGCCCGCTTTCCAGTCGGGAAACCTGTCGTGCCAGCTGCAT
TAATGAATCGGCCAACGCGCGGGGAGAGGCGGTTTGCGTATTGGGCGCTCTTCCGCTTCCTCGCTCACTG
ACTCGCTGCGCTCGGTCGTTCGGCTGCGGCGAGCGGTATCAGCTCACTCAAAGGCGGTAATACGGTTATC
CACAGAATCAGGGGATAACGCAGGAAAGAACATGTGAGCAAAAGGCCAGCAAAAGGCCAGGAACCGTAAA
AAGGCCGCGTTGCTGGCGTTTTTCCATAGGCTCCGCCCCCCTGACGAGCATCACAAAAATCGACGCTCAA
GTCAGAGGTGGCGAAACCCGACAGGACTATAAAGATACCAGGCGTTTCCCCCTGGAAGCTCCCTCGTGCG
CTCTCCTGTTCCGACCCTGCCGCTTACCGGATACCTGTCCGCCTTTCTCCCTTCGGGAAGCGTGGCGCTT
TCTCATAGCTCACGCTGTAGGTATCTCAGTTCGGTGTAGGTCGTTCGCTCCAAGCTGGGCTGTGTGCACG
AACCCCCCGTTCAGCCCGACCGCTGCGCCTTATCCGGTAACTATCGTCTTGAGTCCAACCCGGTAAGACA
CGACTTATCGCCACTGGCAGCAGCCACTGGTAACAGGATTAGCAGAGCGAGGTATGTAGGCGGTGCTACA
GAGTTCTTGAAGTGGTGGCCTAACTACGGCTACACTAGAAGAACAGTATTTGGTATCTGCGCTCTGCTGA
AGCCAGTTACCTTCGGAAAAAGAGTTGGTAGCTCTTGATCCGGCAAACAAACCACCGCTGGTAGCGGTGG
TTTTTTTGTTTGCAAGCAGCAGATTACGCGCAGAAAAAAAGGATCTCAAGAAGATCCTTTGATCTTTTCT
ACGGGGTCTGACGCTCAGTGGAACGAAAACTCACGTTAAGGGATTTTGGTCATGAGATTATCAAAAAGGA
TCTTCACCTAGATCCTTTTAAATTAAAAATGAAGTTTTAAATCAATCTAAAGTATATATGAGTAAACTTG
GTCTGACAGTTACCAATGCTTAATCAGTGAGGCACCTATCTCAGCGATCTGTCTATTTCGTTCATCCATA
GTTGCCTGACTCCCCGTCGTGTAGATAACTACGATACGGGAGGGCTTACCATCTGGCCCCAGTGCTGCAA
TGATACCGCGAGACCCACGCTCACCGGCTCCAGATTTATCAGCAATAAACCAGCCAGCCGGAAGGGCCGA
GCGCAGAAGTGGTCCTGCAACTTTATCCGCCTCCATCCAGTCTATTAATTGTTGCCGGGAAGCTAGAGTA
AGTAGTTCGCCAGTTAATAGTTTGCGCAACGTTGTTGCCATTGCTACAGGCATCGTGGTGTCACGCTCGT
CGTTTGGTATGGCTTCATTCAGCTCCGGTTCCCAACGATCAAGGCGAGTTACATGATCCCCCATGTTGTG
CAAAAAAGCGGTTAGCTCCTTCGGTCCTCCGATCGTTGTCAGAAGTAAGTTGGCCGCAGTGTTATCACTC
ATGGTTATGGCAGCACTGCATAATTCTCTTACTGTCATGCCATCCGTAAGATGCTTTTCTGTGACTGGTG
AGTACTCAACCAAGTCATTCTGAGAATAGTGTATGCGGCGACCGAGTTGCTCTTGCCCGGCGTCAATACG
GGATAATACCGCGCCACATAGCAGAACTTTAAAAGTGCTCATCATTGGAAAACGTTCTTCGGGGCGAAAA
CTCTCAAGGATCTTACCGCTGTTGAGATCCAGTTCGATGTAACCCACTCGTGCACCCAACTGATCTTCAG
CATCTTTTACTTTCACCAGCGTTTCTGGGTGAGCAAAAACAGGAAGGCAAAATGCCGCAAAAAAGGGAAT
AAGGGCGACACGGAAATGTTGAATACTCATACTCTTCCTTTTTCAATATTATTGAAGCATTTATCAGGGT
TATTGTCTCATGAGCGGATACATATTTGAATGTATTTAGAAAAATAAACAAATAGGGGTTCCGCGCACAT
TTCCCCGAAAAGTGCCACCTGACGTCGACGGATCGGGAGATCTCCCGATCCCCTATGGTGCACTCTCAGT
ACAATCTGCTCTGATGCCGCATAGTTAAGCCAGTATCTGCTCCCTGCTTGTGTGTTGGAGGTCGCTGAGT
AGTGCGCGAGCAAAATTTAAGCTACAACAAGGCAAGGCTTGACCGACAATTGCATGAAGAATCTGCTTAG
GGTTAGGCGTTTTGCGCTGCTTCGCGATGTACGGGCCA
Features (pLannotate 1.2.2; 21 found; start..end, strand, type, name):
     13..392     +  enhancer       CMV enhancer: human cytomegalovirus immediate early enhancer
    393..596     +  promoter       CMV promoter: human cytomegalovirus (CMV) immediate early promoter
    592..625     +  LTR            5' LTR (truncated) (fragment): truncated 5' long terminal repeat (LTR) from HIV-1
    641..659     +  promoter       T7 promoter: promoter for bacteriophage T7 RNA polymerase
    720..2447    +  CDS            POLG_HCVGL (fragment): Experimental evidence at protein level: Swiss-Prot protein existence level 1. [Protease NS2]: Cysteine protease required for the proteolytic auto-cleavage between the non-structural proteins NS2 and NS3 (By similarity). The N-terminus of NS3 is required for the function of NS2 protease (active region NS2-3) (By similarity). Promotes the initiation of viral particle assembly by mediating the interaction between structural and non-structural proteins (By similarity). From Hepatitis C virus (isolate Glasgow) (HCV).
   2523..2564    +  CDS            V5 tag: epitope tag from simian virus 5
   2620..2844    +  polyA_signal   bGH poly(A) signal: bovine growth hormone polyadenylation signal
   2848..2869    +  promoter       SV40 promoter (fragment): SV40 enhancer and early promoter
   2890..3318    +  rep_origin     f1 ori (sequence partly withheld): f1 bacteriophage origin of replication; arrow indicates direction of (+) strand synthesis
   3332..3661    +  promoter       SV40 promoter: SV40 enhancer and early promoter
   3728..4519    +  CDS            neo: KKA2_KLEPN - Also known as kan, nptII. Experimental evidence at protein level: Swiss-Prot protein existence level 1. Resistance to kanamycin, neomycin, paromomycin, ribostamycin, butirosin and gentamicin B. From Klebsiella pneumoniae.
   4545..4703    +  CDS            ble (fragment): BLE_KLEPN - Experimental evidence at protein level: Swiss-Prot protein existence level 1. Binding protein with a strong affinity to the bleomycin family of antibiotics. Binds to CL990; an antimitotic-antibiotic compound. From Klebsiella pneumoniae.
   4698..4819    +  polyA_signal   SV40 poly(A) signal: SV40 polyadenylation signal
   4892..4908    -  protein_bind   lac operator: The lac repressor binds to the lac operator to inhibit transcription in E. coli. This inhibition can be relieved by adding lactose or isopropyl-β-D-thiogalactopyranoside (IPTG). lac repressor encoded by lacI
   4916..4946    -  promoter       lac promoter: promoter for the E. coli lac operon
   4961..4982    -  protein_bind   CAP binding site: CAP binding activates transcription in the presence of cAMP. E. coli catabolite activator protein
   4995..5087    -  CDS            lacI (fragment): lac repressor; lacI; The lac repressor binds to the lac operator to inhibit transcription in E. coli. This inhibition can be relieved by adding lactose or isopropyl-β-D-thiogalactopyranoside (IPTG).
   5270..5858    -  rep_origin     ori: high-copy-number ColE1/pMB1/pBR322/pUC origin of replication
   6029..6889    -  CDS            AmpR: β-lactamase; bla; confers resistance to ampicillin, carbenicillin, and related antibiotics
   6890..6994    -  promoter       AmpR promoter: bla
   7053..7105    -  misc_feature   bom (fragment): basis of mobility region from pBR322
