[The description below was written by a language model from this plasmid's Addgene catalogue record and pLannotate feature annotations shown in this document.]
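Description:
UKNP1.7.1 is a mammalian expression plasmid built on the Invitrogen pcDNA3.1 V5-His TOPO backbone, carrying the hepatitis C virus E1E2 envelope glycoprotein genes amplified from patient serum and inserted by TOPO cloning. The name follows the United Kingdom Nottingham Panel convention of genotype, patient number and clone number, so this is clone 1 from patient 7 of genotype 1. In E. coli the plasmid replicates from a high-copy ColE1/pUC-type origin and is selected with ampicillin through the β-lactamase gene. An f1 origin is also present. Two full sequence records, one from the depositor and one from repository sequencing, are about 7.2 kb and give the same feature set with different start coordinates.

The roughly 1.7 kb insert is annotated as a fragment of the HCV polyprotein; the automated annotation text describing NS2 protease function belongs to the whole polyprotein reference entry, not to the E1E2 portion cloned here. Transcription is driven by the CMV immediate early enhancer and promoter and terminated by the bovine growth hormone polyadenylation signal, with a T7 promoter upstream that also serves as a sequencing primer site. A V5 epitope tag from the backbone lies downstream of the insert, but the record does not state whether it is translated in frame with E2. A separate SV40 promoter–neo–SV40 poly(A) cassette allows G418 selection in mammalian cells. Short matches to an HIV-1 LTR, ble, lacI and bom are fragmentary annotation hits in backbone sequence rather than functional elements.

The plasmid belongs to a diverse panel of patient-derived HCV glycoproteins assembled for vaccine research, in particular for comparing how sensitive or resistant different envelopes are to neutralization by monoclonal antibodies.
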