Addgene plasmid #97371: UKNP1.7.1
Purpose: Expression of HCV E1E2 genes cloned from patient serum. United Kingdom Nottingham Panel x.xx.xx (genotype.patient number.clone number)
Depositing lab: Jonathan Ball. Depositing organization: University of Nottingham. Publication: A Diverse Panel of Hepatitis C Virus Glycoproteins for Use in Vaccine Research Reveals Extremes of Monoclonal Antibody Neutralization Resistance. Urbanowicz RA, McClure CP, Brown RJ, Tsoleridis T, Persson MA, Krey T, Irving WL, Ball JK, Tarr AW. J Virol. 2015 Dec 23;90(7):3288-301. doi: 10.1128/JVI.02700-15. PubMed 26699643.
Backbone
  Vector backbone: pcDNA3.1_V5-His_Topo
  Backbone manufacturer: Invitrogen
  Vector type: Mammalian Expression
Growth in bacteria
  Bacterial resistance: Ampicillin, 100 μg/mL
  Growth temperature: 37°C
  Growth strain: DH5alpha
  Copy number: High Copy
Gene/Insert
  Gene/Insert name: HCV E1E2 (alt name: UKNP1.7.1)
  Species: Hepatitis C virus
  Insert size (bp): 1734
  GenBank ID: KU285167.1
  Cloning method: TOPO Cloning
  Sequencing primers: 5′ T7F; 3′ bGHR
Terms and licenses: Academic/Nonprofit Terms; Industry Terms: Not Available to Industry
How to cite: UKNP1.7.1 was a gift from Jonathan Ball (Addgene plasmid # 97371 ; http://n2t.net/addgene:97371 ; RRID:Addgene_97371)
